>Addgene plasmid #75659 | WNK4 gRNA (BRDN0001148888) | addgene full sequence | sequence record 184312 | Addgene Assembled Sequence
CCCGGGTGCAAAGATGGATAAAGTTTTAAACAGAGAGGAATCTTTGCAGCTAATGGACCTTCTAGGTCTT
GAAAGGAGTGGGAATTGGCTCCGGTGCCCGTCAGTGGGCAGAGCGCACATCGCCCACAGTCCCCGAGAAG
TTGGGGGGAGGGGTCGGCAATTGATCCGGTGCCTAGAGAAGGTGGCGCGGGGTAAACTGGGAAAGTGATG
TCGTGTACTGGCTCCGCCTTTTTCCCGAGGGTGGGGGAGAACCGTATATAAGTGCAGTAGTCGCCGTGAA
CGTTCTTTTTCGCAACGGGTTTGCCGCCAGAACACAGGTAAGTGCCGTGTGTGGTTCCCGCGGGCCTGGC
CTCTTTACGGGTTATGGCCCTTGCGTGCCTTGAATTACTTCCACCTGGCTGCAGTACGTGATTCTTGATC
CCGAGCTTCGGGTTGGAAGTGGGTGGGAGAGTTCGAGGCCTTGCGCTTAAGGAGCCCCTTCGCCTCGTGC
TTGAGTTGAGGCCTGGCCTGGGCGCTGGGGCCGCCGCGTGCGAATCTGGTGGCACCTTCGCGCCTGTCTC
GCTGCTTTCGATAAGTCTCTAGCCATTTAAAATTTTTGATGACCTGCTGCGACGCTTTTTTTCTGGCAAG
ATAGTCTTGTAAATGCGGGCCAAGATCTGCACACTGGTATTTCGGTTTTTGGGGCCGCGGGCGGCGACGG
GGCCCGTGCGTCCCAGCGCACATGTTCGGCGAGGCGGGGCCTGCGAGCGCGGCCACCGAGAATCGGACGG
GGGTAGTCTCAAGCTGGCCGGCCTGCTCTGGTGCCTGGCCTCGCGCCGCCGTGTATCGCCCCGCCCTGGG
CGGCAAGGCTGGCCCGGTCGGCACCAGTTGCGTGAGCGGAAAGATGGCCGCTTCCCGGCCCTGCTGCAGG
GAGCTCAAAATGGAGGACGCGGCGCTCGGGAGAGCGGGCGGGTGAGTCACCCACACAAAGGAAAAGGGCC
TTTCCGTCCTCAGCCGTCGCTTCATGTGACTCCACGGAGTACCGGGCGCCGTCCAGGCACCTCGATTAGT
TCTCGAGCTTTTGGAGTACGTCGTCTTTAGGTTGGGGGGAGGGGTTTTATGCGATGGAGTTTCCCCACAC
TGAGTGGGTGGAGACTGAAGTTAGGCCAGCTTGGCACTTGATGTAATTCTCCTTGGAATTTGCCCTTTTT
GAGTTTGGATCTTGGTTCATTCTCAAGCCTCAGACAGTGGTTCAAAGTTTTTTTCTTCCATTTCAGGTGT
CGTGACGTACGGCCACCATGACCGAGTACAAGCCCACGGTGCGCCTCGCCACCCGCGACGACGTCCCCAG
GGCCGTACGCACCCTCGCCGCCGCGTTCGCCGACTACCCCGCCACGCGCCACACCGTCGATCCGGACCGC
CACATCGAGCGGGTCACCGAGCTGCAAGAACTCTTCCTCACGCGCGTCGGGCTCGACATCGGCAAGGTGT
GGGTCGCGGACGACGGCGCCGCCGTGGCGGTCTGGACCACGCCGGAGAGCGTCGAAGCGGGGGCGGTGTT
CGCCGAGATCGGCCCGCGCATGGCCGAGTTGAGCGGTTCCCGGCTGGCCGCGCAGCAACAGATGGAAGGC
CTCCTGGCGCCGCACCGGCCCAAGGAGCCCGCGTGGTTCCTGGCCACCGTCGGAGTCTCGCCCGACCACC
AGGGCAAGGGTCTGGGCAGCGCCGTCGTGCTCCCCGGAGTGGAGGCGGCCGAGCGCGCCGGGGTGCCCGC
CTTCCTGGAGACCTCCGCGCCCCGCAACCTCCCCTTCTACGAGCGGCTCGGCTTCACCGTCACCGCCGAC
GTCGAGGTGCCCGAAGGACCGCGCACCTGGTGCATGACCCGCAAGCCCGGTGCCTGAACGCGTTAAGTCG
ACAATCAACCTCTGGATTACAAAATTTGTGAAAGATTGACTGGTATTCTTAACTATGTTGCTCCTTTTAC
GCTATGTGGATACGCTGCTTTAATGCCTTTGTATCATGCTATTGCTTCCCGTATGGCTTTCATTTTCTCC
TCCTTGTATAAATCCTGGTTGCTGTCTCTTTATGAGGAGTTGTGGCCCGTTGTCAGGCAACGTGGCGTGG
TGTGCACTGTGTTTGCTGACGCAACCCCCACTGGTTGGGGCATTGCCACCACCTGTCAGCTCCTTTCCGG
GACTTTCGCTTTCCCCCTCCCTATTGCCACGGCGGAACTCATCGCCGCCTGCCTTGCCCGCTGCTGGACA
GGGGCTCGGCTGTTGGGCACTGACAATTCCGTGGTGTTGTCGGGGAAATCATCGTCCTTTCCTTGGCTGC
TCGCCTGTGTTGCCACCTGGATTCTGCGCGGGACGTCCTTCTGCTACGTCCCTTCGGCCCTCAATCCAGC
GGACCTTCCTTCCCGCGGCCTGCTGCCGGCTCTGCGGCCTCTTCCGCGTCTTCGCCTTCGCCCTCAGACG
AGTCGGATCTCCCTTTGGGCCGCCTCCCCGCGTCGACTTTAAGACCAATGACTTACAAGGCAGCTGTAGA
TCTTAGCCACTTTTTAAAAGAAAAGGGGGGACTGGAAGGGCTAATTCACTCCCAACGAAGACAAGATCTG
CTTTTTGCTTGTACTGGGTCTCTCTGGTTAGACCAGATCTGAGCCTGGGAGCTCTCTGGCTAACTAGGGA
ACCCACTGCTTAAGCCTCAATAAAGCTTGCCTTGAGTGCTTCAAGTAGTGTGTGCCCGTCTGTTGTGTGA
CTCTGGTAACTAGAGATCCCTCAGACCCTTTTAGTCAGTGTGGAAAATCTCTAGCAGTACGTATAGTAGT
TCATGTCATCTTATTATTCAGTATTTATAACTTGCAAAGAAATGAATATCAGAGAGTGAGAGGAACTTGT
TTATTGCAGCTTATAATGGTTACAAATAAAGCAATAGCATCACAAATTTCACAAATAAAGCATTTTTTTC
ACTGCATTCTAGTTGTGGTTTGTCCAAACTCATCAATGTATCTTATCATGTCTGGCTCTAGCTATCCCGC
CCCTAACTCCGCCCATCCCGCCCCTAACTCCGCCCAGTTCCGCCCATTCTCCGCCCCATGGCTGACTAAT
TTTTTTTATTTATGCAGAGGCCGAGGCCGCCTCGGCCTCTGAGCTATTCCAGAAGTAGTGAGGAGGCTTT
TTTGGAGGCCTAGGGACGTACCCAATTCGCCCTATAGTGAGTCGTATTACGCGCGCTCACTGGCCGTCGT
TTTACAACGTCGTGACTGGGAAAACCCTGGCGTTACCCAACTTAATCGCCTTGCAGCACATCCCCCTTTC
GCCAGCTGGCGTAATAGCGAAGAGGCCCGCACCGATCGCCCTTCCCAACAGTTGCGCAGCCTGAATGGCG
AATGGG
[124 nt withheld, positions 3367-3490]
C
[91 nt withheld, positions 3492-3582]
A
[49 nt withheld, positions 3584-3632]
CCTTTGACGTTGGAGTCCACGTTCTTT
[37 nt withheld, positions 3660-3696]
ACCCTATCTCGGTCTATTCTTTTGATTTATAAGGGATTTTGCCGATTTCGGCCTATTGGTTAAAAAATGA
GCTGATTTAACAAAAATTTAACGCGAATTTTAACAAAATATTAACGCTTACAATTTAGGTGGCACTTTTC
GGGGAAATGTGCGCGGAACCCCTATTTGTTTATTTTTCTAAATACATTCAAATATGTATCCGCTCATGAG
ACAATAACCCTGATAAATGCTTCAATAATATTGAAAAAGGAAGAGTATGAGTATTCAACATTTCCGTGTC
GCCCTTATTCCCTTTTTTGCGGCATTTTGCCTTCCTGTTTTTGCTCACCCAGAAACGCTGGTGAAAGTAA
AAGATGCTGAAGATCAGTTGGGTGCACGAGTGGGTTACATCGAACTGGATCTCAACAGCGGTAAGATCCT
TGAGAGTTTTCGCCCCGAAGAACGTTTTCCAATGATGAGCACTTTTAAAGTTCTGCTATGTGGCGCGGTA
TTATCCCGTATTGACGCCGGGCAAGAGCAACTCGGTCGCCGCATACACTATTCTCAGAATGACTTGGTTG
AGTACTCACCAGTCACAGAAAAGCATCTTACGGATGGCATGACAGTAAGAGAATTATGCAGTGCTGCCAT
AACCATGAGTGATAACACTGCGGCCAACTTACTTCTGACAACGATCGGAGGACCGAAGGAGCTAACCGCT
TTTTTGCACAACATGGGGGATCATGTAACTCGCCTTGATCGTTGGGAACCGGAGCTGAATGAAGCCATAC
CAAACGACGAGCGTGACACCACGATGCCTGTAGCAATGGCAACAACGTTGCGCAAACTATTAACTGGCGA
ACTACTTACTCTAGCTTCCCGGCAACAATTAATAGACTGGATGGAGGCGGATAAAGTTGCAGGACCACTT
CTGCGCTCGGCCCTTCCGGCTGGCTGGTTTATTGCTGATAAATCTGGAGCCGGTGAGCGTGGGTCTCGCG
GTATCATTGCAGCACTGGGGCCAGATGGTAAGCCCTCCCGTATCGTAGTTATCTACACGACGGGGAGTCA
GGCAACTATGGATGAACGAAATAGACAGATCGCTGAGATAGGTGCCTCACTGATTAAGCATTGGTAACTG
TCAGACCAAGTTTACTCATATATACTTTAGATTGATTTAAAACTTCATTTTTAATTTAAAAGGATCTAGG
TGAAGATCCTTTTTGATAATCTCATGACCAAAATCCCTTAACGTGAGTTTTCGTTCCACTGAGCGTCAGA
CCCCGTAGAAAAGATCAAAGGATCTTCTTGAGATCCTTTTTTTCTGCGCGTAATCTGCTGCTTGCAAACA
AAAAAACCACCGCTACCAGCGGTGGTTTGTTTGCCGGATCAAGAGCTACCAACTCTTTTTCCGAAGGTAA
CTGGCTTCAGCAGAGCGCAGATACCAAATACTGTTCTTCTAGTGTAGCCGTAGTTAGGCCACCACTTCAA
GAACTCTGTAGCACCGCCTACATACCTCGCTCTGCTAATCCTGTTACCAGTGGCTGCTGCCAGTGGCGAT
AAGTCGTGTCTTACCGGGTTGGACTCAAGACGATAGTTACCGGATAAGGCGCAGCGGTCGGGCTGAACGG
GGGGTTCGTGCACACAGCCCAGCTTGGAGCGAACGACCTACACCGAACTGAGATACCTACAGCGTGAGCT
ATGAGAAAGCGCCACGCTTCCCGAAGGGAGAAAGGCGGACAGGTATCCGGTAAGCGGCAGGGTCGGAACA
GGAGAGCGCACGAGGGAGCTTCCAGGGGGAAACGCCTGGTATCTTTATAGTCCTGTCGGGTTTCGCCACC
TCTGACTTGAGCGTCGATTTTTGTGATGCTCGTCAGGGGGGCGGAGCCTATGGAAAAACGCCAGCAACGC
GGCCTTTTTACGGTTCCTGGCCTTTTGCTGGCCTTTTGCTCACATGTTCTTTCCTGCGTTATCCCCTGAT
TCTGTGGATAACCGTATTACCGCCTTTGAGTGAGCTGATACCGCTCGCCGCAGCCGAACGACCGAGCGCA
GCGAGTCAGTGAGCGAGGAAGCGGAAGAGCGCCCAATACGCAAACCGCCTCTCCCCGCGCGTTGGCCGAT
TCATTAATGCAGCTGGCACGACAGGTTTCCCGACTGGAAAGCGGGCAGTGAGCGCAACGCAATTAATGTG
AGTTAGCTCACTCATTAGGCACCCCAGGCTTTACACTTTATGCTTCCGGCTCGTATGTTGTGTGGAATTG
TGAGCGGATAACAATTTCACACAGGAAACAGCTATGACCATGATTACGCCAAGCGCGCAATTAACCCTCA
CTAAAGGGAACAAAAGCTGGAGCTGCAAGCTTAATGTAGTCTTATGCAATACTCTTGTAGTCTTGCAACA
TGGTAACGATGAGTTAGCAACATGCCTTACAAGGAGAGAAAAAGCACCGTGCATGCCGATTGGTGGAAGT
AAGGTGGTACGATCGTGCCTTATTAGGAAGGCAACAGACGGGTCTGACATGGATTGGACGAACCACTGAA
TTGCCGCATTGCAGAGATATTGTATTTAAGTGCCTAGCTCGATACATAAACGGGTCTCTCTGGTTAGACC
AGATCTGAGCCTGGGAGCTCTCTGGCTAACTAGGGAACCCACTGCTTAAGCCTCAATAAAGCTTGCCTTG
AGTGCTTCAAGTAGTGTGTGCCCGTCTGTTGTGTGACTCTGGTAACTAGAGATCCCTCAGACCCTTTTAG
TCAGTGTGGAAAATCTCTAGCAGTGGCGCCCGAACAGGGACTTGAAAGCGAAAGGGAAACCAGAGGAGCT
CTCTCGACGCAGGACTCGGCTTGCTGAAGCGCGCACGGCAAGAGGCGAGGGGCGGCGACTGGTGAGTACG
CCAAAAATTTTGACTAGCGGAGGCTAGAAGGAGAGAGATGGGTGCGAGAGCGTCAGTATTAAGCGGGGGA
GAATTAGATCGCGATGGGAAAAAATTCGGTTAAGGCCAGGGGGAAAGAAAAAATATAAATTAAAACATAT
AGTATGGGCAAGCAGGGAGCTAGAACGATTCGCAGTTAATCCTGGCCTGTTAGAAACATCAGAAGGCTGT
AGACAAATACTGGGACAGCTACAACCATCCCTTCAGACAGGATCAGAAGAACTTAGATCATTATATAATA
CAGTAGCAACCCTCTATTGTGTGCATCAAAGGATAGAGATAAAAGACACCAAGGAAGCTTTAGACAAGAT
AGAGGAAGAGCAAAACAAAAGTAAGACCACCGCACAGCAAGCGGCCGCTGATCTTCAGACCTGGAGGAGG
AGATATGAGGGACAATTGGAGAAGTGAATTATATAAATATAAAGTAGTAAAAATTGAACCATTAGGAGTA
GCACCCACCAAGGCAAAGAGAAGAGTGGTGCAGAGAGAAAAAAGAGCAGTGGGAATAGGAGCTTTGTTCC
TTGGGTTCTTGGGAGCAGCAGGAAGCACTATGGGCGCAGCGTCAATGACGCTGACGGTACAGGCCAGACA
ATTATTGTCTGGTATAGTGCAGCAGCAGAACAATTTGCTGAGGGCTATTGAGGCGCAACAGCATCTGTTG
CAACTCACAGTCTGGGGCATCAAGCAGCTCCAGGCAAGAATCCTGGCTGTGGAAAGATACCTAAAGGATC
AACAGCTCCTGGGGATTTGGGGTTGCTCTGGAAAACTCATTTGCACCACTGCTGTGCCTTGGAATGCTAG
TTGGAGTAATAAATCTCTGGAACAGATTTGGAATCACACGACCTGGATGGAGTGGGACAGAGAAATTAAC
AATTACACAAGCTTAATACACTCCTTAATTGAAGAATCGCAAAACCAGCAAGAAAAGAATGAACAAGAAT
TATTGGAATTAGATAAATGGGCAAGTTTGTGGAATTGGTTTAACATAACAAATTGGCTGTGGTATATAAA
ATTATTCATAATGATAGTAGGAGGCTTGGTAGGTTTAAGAATAGTTTTTGCTGTACTTTCTATAGTGAAT
AGAGTTAGGCAGGGATATTCACCATTATCGTTTCAGACCCACCTCCCAACCCCGAGGGGACCCAGAGAGG
GCCTATTTCCCATGATTCCTTCATATTTGCATATACGATACAAGGCTGTTAGAGAGATAATTAGAATTAA
TTTGACTGTAAACACAAAGATATTAGTACAAAATACGTGACGTAGAAAGTAATAATTTCTTGGGTAGTTT
GCAGTTTTAAAATTATGTTTTAAAATGGACTATCATATGCTTACCGTAACTTGAAAGTATTTCGATTTCT
TGGCTTTATATATCTTGTGGAAAGGACGAAACACCGCTTGAGGTATCGGCCATCGGGTTTTAGAGCTAGA
AATAGCAAGTTAAAATAAGGCTAGTCCGTTATCAACTTGAAAAAGTGGCACCGAGTCGGTGCTTTTTTAA
GCTTGGCGTAACTAGATCTTGAGACAAATGGCAGTATTCATCCACAATTTTAAAAGAAAAGGGGGGATTG
GGGGGTACAGTGCAGGGGAAAGAATAGTAGACATAATAGCAACAGACATACAAACTAAAGAATTACAAAA
ACAAATTACAAAAATTCAAAATTTTCGGGTTTATTACAGGGACAGCAGAGATCCACTTTGGCGCCGGCTC
GAGGGGG
Features (pLannotate 1.2.2; 29 found; start..end, strand, type, name):
     14..80      +  CDS            small t antigen (fragment): SV40 (simian virus 40) small t antigen
    106..317     +  promoter       EF-1α core promoter: core promoter for human elongation factor EF-1α
    318..1256    +  intron         EF-1α intron A: intron upstream of the start codon of human EF-1α
   1278..1877    +  CDS            PuroR (fragment): puromycin N-acetyltransferase; pac from Streptomyces; confers resistance to puromycin
   1893..2481    +  misc_feature   WPRE: woodchuck hepatitis virus posttranscriptional regulatory element
   2532..2551    +  misc_feature   cPPT/CTS (fragment): central polypurine tract and central termination sequence of HIV-1
   2553..2786    +  LTR            3' LTR (ΔU3): self-inactivating 3' long terminal repeat (LTR) from HIV-1
   2864..2985    +  polyA_signal   SV40 poly(A) signal: SV40 polyadenylation signal
   3025..3160    +  rep_origin     SV40 ori: SV40 origin of replication
   3181..3199    -  promoter       T7 promoter: promoter for bacteriophage T7 RNA polymerase
   3207..3362    +  CDS            lacZα (fragment): LacZα fragment of β-galactosidase; lacZ fragment
   3367..3795    +  rep_origin     f1 ori (sequence partly withheld): f1 bacteriophage origin of replication; arrow indicates direction of (+) strand synthesis
   3848..3952    +  promoter       AmpR promoter: bla
   3953..4813    +  CDS            AmpR: β-lactamase; bla; confers resistance to ampicillin, carbenicillin, and related antibiotics
   4984..5572    +  rep_origin     ori: high-copy-number ColE1/pMB1/pBR322/pUC origin of replication
   5755..5847    +  CDS            lacI (fragment): lac repressor; lacI; The lac repressor binds to the lac operator to inhibit transcription in E. coli. This inhibition can be relieved by adding lactose or isopropyl-β-D-thiogalactopyranoside (IPTG).
   5860..5881    +  protein_bind   CAP binding site: CAP binding activates transcription in the presence of cAMP. E. coli catabolite activator protein
   5896..5926    +  promoter       lac promoter: promoter for the E. coli lac operon
   5934..5950    +  protein_bind   lac operator: The lac repressor binds to the lac operator to inhibit transcription in E. coli. This inhibition can be relieved by adding lactose or isopropyl-β-D-thiogalactopyranoside (IPTG). lac repressor encoded by lacI
   5995..6013    +  promoter       T3 promoter: promoter for bacteriophage T3 RNA polymerase
   6041..6267    +  promoter       RSV promoter: Rous sarcoma virus enhancer/promoter
   6268..6448    +  LTR            5' LTR (truncated): truncated 5' long terminal repeat (LTR) from HIV-1
   6495..6620    +  misc_feature   HIV-1 Ψ: packaging signal of human immunodeficiency virus type 1
   6604..6967    +  CDS            HIV-1 gag (fragment): gag protein from human immunodeficiency virus 1; gag
   7113..7346    +  misc_feature   RRE: The Rev response element (RRE) of HIV-1 allows for Rev-dependent mRNA export from the nucleus to the cytoplasm.
   7723..7749    +  CDS            Rev (fragment): human immunodeficiency virus 1 (HIV-1) Rev protein; rev; enhances nuclear export of unspliced and incompletely spliced viral mRNAs
   7753..7993    +  promoter       U6 promoter: RNA polymerase III promoter for human U6 snRNA
   8023..8098    +  misc_RNA       gRNA scaffold: guide RNA scaffold for the Streptococcus pyogenes CRISPR/Cas9 system
   8154..8271    +  misc_feature   cPPT/CTS: central polypurine tract and central termination sequence of HIV-1
