[The description below was written by a language model from this plasmid's Addgene catalogue record and pLannotate feature annotations shown in this document.]
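Description:
WNK4 gRNA (BRDN0001148888) is a third-generation lentiviral CRISPR guide plasmid built on the lentiGuide-Puro backbone and designed to deliver a single guide RNA against human WNK4 (also known as PHA2B or PRKWNK4), with the guide designed against the reference transcript NM_032387.4. In bacteria it is maintained as a high-copy plasmid through a ColE1/pUC-type origin and selected with ampicillin via the β-lactamase gene. The backbone also carries an f1 origin, an SV40 origin and poly(A) signal, and remnants of lac and phage-promoter cloning elements.

The viral portion begins with an RSV promoter fused to a truncated HIV-1 5' LTR, which drives Tat-independent production of the genomic RNA in packaging cells. This is followed by the Ψ packaging signal with a partial gag sequence and the Rev response element for nuclear export. Within the transfer cassette, a human U6 RNA polymerase III promoter transcribes the WNK4-specific spacer joined to the Streptococcus pyogenes Cas9 guide scaffold. A cPPT/CTS element aids nuclear import of the reverse-transcribed genome. Downstream, the EF-1α core promoter with its intron A expresses puromycin N-acetyltransferase, allowing selection of transduced mammalian cells, and a WPRE enhances transcript expression. The cassette ends in a ΔU3 self-inactivating 3' LTR, which disables LTR promoter activity after integration.

The plasmid does not encode Cas9, so it must be paired with a separate Cas9 vector such as lentiCas9-Blast or used in cells that already express the nuclease. It belongs to a human kinome guide collection based on optimized sgRNA design rules and is suited to targeted disruption of WNK4 in human cells.
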