Addgene plasmid #75659: WNK4 gRNA (BRDN0001148888)
Purpose: 3rd generation lentiviral gRNA plasmid targeting human WNK4
Depositing lab: John Doench & David Root. Depositing organization: Broad Institute. Publication: Optimized sgRNA design to maximize activity and minimize off-target effects of CRISPR-Cas9. Doench JG, Fusi N, Sullender M, Hegde M, Vaimberg EW, Donovan KF, Smith I, Tothova Z, Wilen C, Orchard R, Virgin HW, Listgarten J, Root DE. Nat Biotechnol. 2016 Jan 18. doi: 10.1038/nbt.3437. PubMed 26780180.
Backbone
  Vector backbone: lentiGuide-Puro
  Backbone manufacturer: Zhang Lab (Addgene plasmid # 52963)
  Vector type: Mammalian Expression, Lentiviral, CRISPR
  Selectable markers: Puromycin
Growth in bacteria
  Bacterial resistance: Ampicillin, 100 μg/mL
  Growth temperature: 37°C
  Growth strain: DH5alpha
  Copy number: High Copy
Gene/Insert
  Gene/Insert name: WNK4 (alt names: WNK4; NM_032387.4)
  gRNA/shRNA sequence: CTTGAGGTATCGGCCATCGG
  Species: H. sapiens (human)
  Entrez Gene: WNK4 (a.k.a. PHA2B, PRKWNK4)
  Promoter: hU6
  Cloning method: Unknown
  Sequencing primers: 5′ U6-F; 3′ pS2-R
Terms and licenses: Academic/Nonprofit Terms; Industry Terms: Not Available to Industry
Depositor comments: The gRNA was designed to target the following Genbank reference sequence(s): NM_032387.4. Note that this plasmid does NOT contain Cas9. It should be used in conjunction with lentiCas9-Blast (Addgene #52962) or otherwise with cell lines already expressing Cas9. Browse the full kinome gRNA library at http://www.addgene.org/pooled-library/broadgpp-human-kinome/ or visit http://www.broadinstitute.org/rnai/public/ for detailed protocols and information.
How to cite: WNK4 gRNA (BRDN0001148888) was a gift from John Doench & David Root (Addgene plasmid # 75659 ; http://n2t.net/addgene:75659 ; RRID:Addgene_75659)
