>Addgene plasmid #75659 | WNK4 gRNA (BRDN0001148888) | depositor partial sequence | sequence record 143119 | Target Sequence
CTTGAGGTATCGGCCATCGG
