>Addgene plasmid #75659 | WNK4 gRNA (BRDN0001148888) | addgene partial sequence | sequence record 184311 | hU6-F
GTAGAAAGTAATAATTTCTTGGGTAGTTTGCAGTTTTAAAATTATGTTTTAAAATGGACTATCATATGCT
TACCGTAACTTGAAAGTATTTCGATTTCTTGGCTTTATATATCTTGTGGAAAGGACGAAACACCGCTTGA
GGTATCGGCCATCGGGTTTTAGAGCTAGAAATAGCAAGTTAAAATAAGGCTAGTCCGTTATCAACTTGAA
AAAGTGGCACCGAGTCGGTGCTTTTTTAAGCTTGGCGTAACTAGATCTTGAGACAAATGGCAGTATTCAT
CCACAATTTTAAAAGAAAAGGGGGGATTGGGGGGTACAGTGCAGGGGAAAGAATAGTAGACATAATAGCA
ACAGACATACAAACTAAAGAATTACAAAAACAAATTACAAAAATTCAAAATTTTCGGGTTTATTACAGGG
ACAGCAGAGATCCACTTTGGCGCCGGCTCGAGGGGGCCCGGGTGCAAAGATGGATAAAGTTTTAAACAGA
GAGGAATCTTTGCAGCTAATGGACCTTCTAGGTCTTGAAAGGAGTGGGAATTGGCTCCGGTGCCCGTCAG
TGGGCAGAGC
